Addgene plasmid #192057: pFastBac SOX Q129H
Purpose: Expression vector for SOX (ORF37) Q129H
Depositing lab: Britt Glaunsinger. Depositing organization: University of California, Berkeley. Publication: DNA processing by the Kaposi's sarcoma-associated herpesvirus alkaline exonuclease SOX contributes to viral gene expression and infectious virion production. Hartenian E, Mendez AS, Didychuk AL, Khosla S, Glaunsinger BA. Nucleic Acids Res. 2023 Jan 11;51(1):182-197. doi: 10.1093/nar/gkac1190. PubMed 36537232.
Backbone
  Vector backbone: pFastBac
  Backbone manufacturer: ThermoFisher
  Backbone size w/o insert (bp): 5499
  Total vector size (bp): 6957
  Vector type: Insect Expression
Growth in bacteria
  Bacterial resistance: Ampicillin, 100 μg/mL
  Growth temperature: 37°C
  Growth strain: DH5alpha
  Copy number: Low Copy
Gene/Insert
  Gene/Insert name: SOX (ORF37) Q129H (alt name: ORF37 Q129H)
  Species: Synthetic
  Insert size (bp): 1461
  Mutation: Q129H
  Promoter: Polyhedrin
  Cloning method: Unknown
  Sequencing primers: 5′ GGGCTGGCAAGCCACGTTTGGTG
Terms and licenses: Academic/Nonprofit Terms; Industry Terms: Not Available to Industry
How to cite: pFastBac SOX Q129H was a gift from Britt Glaunsinger (Addgene plasmid # 192057 ; http://n2t.net/addgene:192057 ; RRID:Addgene_192057)
