[The description below was written by a language model from this plasmid's Addgene catalogue record and pLannotate feature annotations shown in this document.]
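Description:
pFastBac SOX Q129H is a baculovirus donor (transfer) plasmid built on the pFastBac backbone for producing a mutant form of the Kaposi's sarcoma-associated herpesvirus alkaline exonuclease SOX (ORF37) in insect cells. It is maintained in E. coli through a ColE1/pUC-type origin and selected with ampicillin via the β-lactamase gene. An f1 origin is also present. The catalogue lists the plasmid as low copy, although the annotated origin is of the high-copy type. The catalogue gives a total size of 6,957 bp, whereas the sequenced record covers 6,935 nt.

The expression cassette sits between the Tn7R and Tn7L ends of a mini-Tn7 element, together with a gentamicin acetyltransferase gene driven by the Pc integron promoter. In the standard pFastBac system this arrangement allows site-specific transposition of the cassette and gentamicin marker into a baculovirus shuttle bacmid in E. coli, which is then used to generate recombinant virus. Within the element, the strong, very late polyhedrin promoter from Autographa californica drives the open reading frame, and an SV40 polyadenylation signal terminates it. The feature table shows a TEV protease recognition site followed by Schistosoma japonicum glutathione S-transferase directly upstream of ORF37, which suggests that SOX is made as an N-terminal GST fusion suited to affinity purification. The catalogue entry does not mention these tags, and any element preceding the TEV site is not annotated.

The insert carries the Q129H substitution. The record does not describe its functional consequence, but the associated work concerns the role of SOX DNA processing in viral gene expression and virion production. The plasmid's likely use is therefore to make recombinant mutant protein for biochemical comparison with wild-type SOX.
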