Features (pLannotate 1.2.2; 17 found; start..end, strand, type, name):
      2..456     +  rep_origin     f1 ori (sequence partly withheld): f1 bacteriophage origin of replication; arrow indicates direction of (+) strand synthesis
    482..586     +  promoter       AmpR promoter: bla
    587..1447    +  CDS            AmpR: β-lactamase; bla; confers resistance to ampicillin, carbenicillin, and related antibiotics
   1618..2206    +  rep_origin     ori: high-copy-number ColE1/pMB1/pBR322/pUC origin of replication
   2392..2443    -  misc_feature   bom (fragment): basis of mobility region from pBR322
   2511..2735    -  mobile_element Tn7R: mini-Tn7 element (right end of the Tn7 transposon) Tn7
   2802..3335    -  CDS            GmR: gentamycin acetyltransferase; aacC1; confers resistance to gentamycin
   3505..3533    -  promoter       Pc promoter: intI1 (promoter lies within the coding sequence); class 1 integron promoter
   3511..3858    -  CDS            YPR2_ECOLX (fragment): Protein predicted: Swiss-Prot protein existence level 4. From Escherichia coli.
   3885..3976    +  promoter       polyhedrin promoter: polh from Autographa californica; promoter for the baculovirus polyhedrin gene
   4064..4084    +  CDS            TEV site: tobacco etch virus (TEV) protease recognition and cleavage site
   4133..4786    +  CDS            GST26_SCHJA: Experimental evidence at protein level: Swiss-Prot protein existence level 1. GST isoenzymes appear to play a central role in the parasite detoxification system. Other functions are also suspected including a role in increasing the solubility of haematin in the parasite gut. From Schistosoma japonicum (Blood fluke).
   4817..6274    +  CDS            ORF37: AN_HHV8P - Experimental evidence at protein level: Swiss-Prot protein existence level 1. Plays a role in processing non linear or branched viral DNA intermediates in order to promote the production of mature packaged unit-length linear progeny viral DNA molecules. Exhibits endonuclease and exonuclease activities and accepts both double-stranded and single- stranded DNA as substrate. Exonuclease digestion of DNA is in the 5'-> 3' direction and the products are 5'-monophosphate nucleosides. Additionally, forms a recombinase with the major DNA-binding protein, which displays strand exchange activ
   6319..6402    +  CDS            large T antigen (fragment): large T antigen from SV40 (simian virus 40)
   6425..6559    +  polyA_signal   SV40 poly(A) signal: SV40 polyadenylation signal
   6588..6753    -  mobile_element Tn7L: mini-Tn7 element (left end of the Tn7 transposon) Tn7
   6916..6932    +  CDS            lacZα (fragment): LacZα fragment of β-galactosidase; lacZ fragment
>Addgene plasmid #192057 | pFastBac SOX Q129H | addgene full sequence | sequence record 381562 | Addgene NGS Result
G
[124 nt withheld, positions 2-125]
C
[91 nt withheld, positions 127-217]
A
[49 nt withheld, positions 219-267]
CCTTTGACGTTGGAGTCCACGTTCTT
[37 nt withheld, positions 294-330]
ACCCTATCTCGGTCTATTCTTTTGATTTATAAGGGATTTTGCCGATTTCGGCCTATTGGTTAAAAAATGA
GCTGATTTAACAAAAATTTAACGCGAATTTTAACAAAATATTAACGCTTACAATTTAGGTGGCACTTTTC
GGGGAAATGTGCGCGGAACCCCTATTTGTTTATTTTTCTAAATACATTCAAATATGTATCCGCTCATGAG
ACAATAACCCTGATAAATGCTTCAATAATATTGAAAAAGGAAGAGTATGAGTATTCAACATTTCCGTGTC
GCCCTTATTCCCTTTTTTGCGGCATTTTGCCTTCCTGTTTTTGCTCACCCAGAAACGCTGGTGAAAGTAA
AAGATGCTGAAGATCAGTTGGGTGCACGAGTGGGTTACATCGAACTGGATCTCAACAGCGGTAAGATCCT
TGAGAGTTTTCGCCCCGAAGAACGTTTTCCAATGATGAGCACTTTTAAAGTTCTGCTATGTGGCGCGGTA
TTATCCCGTATTGACGCCGGGCAAGAGCAACTCGGTCGCCGCATACACTATTCTCAGAATGACTTGGTTG
AGTACTCACCAGTCACAGAAAAGCATCTTACGGATGGCATGACAGTAAGAGAATTATGCAGTGCTGCCAT
AACCATGAGTGATAACACTGCGGCCAACTTACTTCTGACAACGATCGGAGGACCGAAGGAGCTAACCGCT
TTTTTGCACAACATGGGGGATCATGTAACTCGCCTTGATCGTTGGGAACCGGAGCTGAATGAAGCCATAC
CAAACGACGAGCGTGACACCACGATGCCTGTAGCAATGGCAACAACGTTGCGCAAACTATTAACTGGCGA
ACTACTTACTCTAGCTTCCCGGCAACAATTAATAGACTGGATGGAGGCGGATAAAGTTGCAGGACCACTT
CTGCGCTCGGCCCTTCCGGCTGGCTGGTTTATTGCTGATAAATCTGGAGCCGGTGAGCGTGGGTCTCGCG
GTATCATTGCAGCACTGGGGCCAGATGGTAAGCCCTCCCGTATCGTAGTTATCTACACGACGGGGAGTCA
GGCAACTATGGATGAACGAAATAGACAGATCGCTGAGATAGGTGCCTCACTGATTAAGCATTGGTAACTG
TCAGACCAAGTTTACTCATATATACTTTAGATTGATTTAAAACTTCATTTTTAATTTAAAAGGATCTAGG
TGAAGATCCTTTTTGATAATCTCATGACCAAAATCCCTTAACGTGAGTTTTCGTTCCACTGAGCGTCAGA
CCCCGTAGAAAAGATCAAAGGATCTTCTTGAGATCCTTTTTTTCTGCGCGTAATCTGCTGCTTGCAAACA
AAAAAACCACCGCTACCAGCGGTGGTTTGTTTGCCGGATCAAGAGCTACCAACTCTTTTTCCGAAGGTAA
CTGGCTTCAGCAGAGCGCAGATACCAAATACTGTTCTTCTAGTGTAGCCGTAGTTAGGCCACCACTTCAA
GAACTCTGTAGCACCGCCTACATACCTCGCTCTGCTAATCCTGTTACCAGTGGCTGCTGCCAGTGGCGAT
AAGTCGTGTCTTACCGGGTTGGACTCAAGACGATAGTTACCGGATAAGGCGCAGCGGTCGGGCTGAACGG
GGGGTTCGTGCACACAGCCCAGCTTGGAGCGAACGACCTACACCGAACTGAGATACCTACAGCGTGAGCT
ATGAGAAAGCGCCACGCTTCCCGAAGGGAGAAAGGCGGACAGGTATCCGGTAAGCGGCAGGGTCGGAACA
GGAGAGCGCACGAGGGAGCTTCCAGGGGGAAACGCCTGGTATCTTTATAGTCCTGTCGGGTTTCGCCACC
TCTGACTTGAGCGTCGATTTTTGTGATGCTCGTCAGGGGGGCGGAGCCTATGGAAAAACGCCAGCAACGC
GGCCTTTTTACGGTTCCTGGCCTTTTGCTGGCCTTTTGCTCACATGTTCTTTCCTGCGTTATCCCCTGAT
TCTGTGGATAACCGTATTACCGCCTTTGAGTGAGCTGATACCGCTCGCCGCAGCCGAACGACCGAGCGCA
GCGAGTCAGTGAGCGAGGAAGCGGAAGAGCGCCTGATGCGGTATTTTCTCCTTACGCATCTGTGCGGTAT
TTCACACCGCATAGACCAGCCGCGTAACCTGGCAAAATCGGTTACGGTTGAGTAATAAATGGATGCCCTG
CGTAAGCGGGTGTGGGCGGACAATAAAGTCTTAAACTGAACAAAATAGATCTAAACTATGACAATAAAGT
CTTAAACTAGACAGAATAGTTGTAAACTGAAATCAGTCCAGTTATGCTGTGAAAAAGCATACTGGACTTT
TGTTATGGCTAAAGCAAACTCTTCATTTTCTGAAGTGCAAATTGCCCGTCGTATTAAAGAGGGGCGTGGC
CAAGGGCATGGTAAAGACTATATTCGCGGCGTTGTGACAATTTACCGAACAACTCCGCGGCCGGGAAGCC
GATCTCGGCTTGAACGAATTGTTAGGTGGCGGTACTTGGGTCGATATCAAAGTGCATCACTTCTTCCCGT
ATGCCCAACTTTGTATAGAGAGCCACTGCGGGATCGTCACCGTAATCTGCTTGCACGTAGATCACATAAG
CACCAAGCGCGTTGGCCTCATGCTTGAGGAGATTGATGAGCGCGGTGGCAATGCCCTGCCTCCGGTGCTC
GCCGGAGACTGCGAGATCATAGATATAGATCTCACTACGCGGCTGCTCAAACTTGGGCAGAACGTAAGCC
GCGAGAGCGCCAACAACCGCTTCTTGGTCGAAGGCAGCAAGCGCGATGAATGTCTTACTACGGAGCAAGT
TCCCGAGGTAATCGGAGTCCGGCTGATGTTGGGAGTAGGTGGCTACGTCTCCGAACTCACGACCGAAAAG
ATCAAGAGCAGCCCGCATGGATTTGACTTGGTCAGGGCCGAGCCTACATGTGCGAATGATGCCCATACTT
GAGCCACCTAACTTTGTTTTAGGGCGACTGCCCTGCTGCGTAACATCGTTGCTGCTCCATAACATCAAAC
ATCGACCCACGGCGTAACGCGCTTGCTGCTTGGATGCCCGAGGCATAGACTGTACAAAAAAACAGTCATA
ACAAGCCATGAAAACCGCCACTGCGCCGTTACCACCGCTGCGTTCGGTCAAGGTTCTGGACCAGTTGCGT
GAGCGCATACGCTACTTGCATTACAGTTTACGAACCGAACAGGCTTATGTCAACTGGGTTCGTGCCTTCA
TCCGTTTCCACGGTGTGCGTCACCCGGCAACCTTGGGCAGCAGCGAAGTCGAGGCATTTCTGTCCTGGCT
GGCGAACGAGCGCAAGGTTTCGGTCTCCACGCATCGTCAGGCATTGGCGGCCTTGCTGTTCTTCTACGGC
AAGGTGCTGTGCACGGATCTGCCCTGGCTTCAGGAGATCGGAAGACCTCGGCCGTCGCGGCGCTTGCCGG
TGGTGCTGACCCCGGATGAAGTGGTTCGCATCCTCGGTTTTCTGGAAGGCGAGCATCGTTTGTTCGCCCA
GGACTCTAGCTATAGTTCTAGTGGTTGGCTACGTATACTCCGGAATATTAATAGATCATGGAGATAATTA
AAATGATAACCATCTCGCAAATAAATAAGTATTTTACTGTTTTCGTAACAGTTTTGTAATAAAAAAACCT
ATAAATATTCCGGATTATTCATACCGTCCCACCATCGGGCGCGGATCTCGGTCCGAAACCATGTCGTACT
ACGATTACGATATCCCAACGACCGAAAACCTGTATTTTCAGGGCGCCATGGGATCCGGAATTCAAAGGCC
TACGTCGACGAGCTCAACTAGAATGTCCCCTATACTAGGTTATTGGAAAATTAAGGGCCTTGTGCAACCC
ACTCGACTTCTTTTGGAATATCTTGAAGAAAAATATGAAGAGCATTTGTATGAGCGCGATGAAGGTGATA
AATGGCGAAACAAAAAGTTTGAATTGGGTTTGGAGTTTCCCAATCTTCCTTATTATATTGATGGTGATGT
TAAATTAACACAGTCTATGGCCATCATACGTTATATAGCTGACAAGCACAACATGTTGGGTGGTTGTCCA
AAAGAGCGTGCAGAGATTTCAATGCTTGAAGGAGCGGTTTTGGATATTAGATACGGTGTTTCGAGAATTG
CATATAGTAAAGACTTTGAAACTCTCAAAGTTGATTTTCTTAGCAAGCTACCTGAAATGCTGAAAATGTT
CGAAGATCGTTTATGTCATAAAACATATTTAAATGGTGATCATGTAACCCATCCTGACTTCATGTTGTAT
GACGCTCTTGATGTTGTTTTATACATGGACCCAATGTGCCTGGATGCGTTCCCAAAATTAGTTTGTTTTA
AAAAACGTATTGAAGCTATCCCACAAATTGATAAGTACTTGAAATCCAGCAAGTATATAGCATGGCCTTT
GCAGGGCTGGCAAGCCACGTTTGGTGGTGGCGACCATCCTCCAAAATCGGATCTGGAAGTTCTGTTCCAG
GGGCCCATGGAAGCCACACCGACCCCGGCCGATCTGTTCAGCGAAGATTACCTGGTGGATACCCTGGATG
GCCTGACCGTGGATGATCAGCAGGCCGTTCTGGCAAGCCTGAGCTTCAGCAAGTTCCTGAAGCATGCCAA
AGTGCGTGACTGGTGTGCCCAGGCAAAAATCCAGCCTAGTATGCCGGCCCTGCGCATGGCATACAATTAC
TTCCTGTTCAGTAAAGTTGGCGAATTTATTGGTAGCGAAGACGTTTGTAATTTTTTCGTGGATCGTGTGT
TTGGCGGCGTGCGCCTGCTGGATGTTGCAAGCGTTTATGCCGCCTGTAGTCAGATGAATGCCCATCAGCG
CCATCACATCTGTTGTCTGGTGGAACGTGCAACCAGCAGTCACAGCCTGAACCCGGTGTGGGATGCCTTA
CGCGATGGTATCATCAGCAGCAGCAAGTTCCATTGGGCCGTGAAGCAGCAGAACACCAGCAAGAAAATTT
TCAGCCCGTGGCCGATCACAAACAACCATTTTGTGGCCGGCCCGTTAGCCTTTGGTCTGCGTTGCGAAGA
GGTGGTTAAAACCCTGCTGGCAACACTGCTGCATCCTGATGAGGCCAACTGCCTGGACTACGGTTTTATG
CAGAGCCCGCAGAACGGTATCTTTGGCGTTAGCCTGGACTTTGCCGCCAATGTGAAAACCGACACCGAAG
GCCGTCTGCAGTTCGATCCTAACTGTAAGGTGTATGAGATTAAATGCCGCTTTAAATATACATTCGCAAA
AATGGAATGTGATCCGATCTATGCCGCCTACCAGCGCTTATATGAAGCACCGGGCAAACTGGCACTGAAG
GACTTTTTCTACAGCATTAGCAAGCCGGCCGTTGAGTACGTTGGTCTGGGCAAATTACCGAGCGAAAGCG
ACTATCTGGTGGCCTATGATCAGGAATGGGAAGCCTGCCCGCGCAAAAAACGCAAACTGACCCCGCTGCA
CAACCTGATTCGTGAGTGTATCCTGCACAACAGCACCACCGAGAGCGACGTTTACGTTCTGACCGATCCG
CAGGATACCCGTGGCCAGATCAGTATCAAGGCACGCTTCAAGGCCAACCTGTTTGTGAACGTGCGCCACA
GCTACTTTTACCAGGTGCTGCTGCAGAGTAGTATCGTGGAGGAGTATATTGGCCTGGATAGCGGTATTCC
GCGTCTGGGTAGCCCGAAATATTACATCGCCACCGGTTTCTTCCGTAAACGCGGCTATCAGGATCCGGTG
AATTGCACAATTGGTGGCGACGCCCTGGATCCTCATGTGGAGATTCCGACCCTGCTGATTGTGACCCCGG
TGTATTTCCCTCGCGGCGCCAAGCACCGTCTGCTGCATCAGGCAGCCAATTTCTGGAGCCGCAGCGCCAA
AGATACATTTCCGTATATCAAATGGGATTTTAGCTACCTGAGCGCCAACGTGCCGCACAGCCCGTAACTC
GAGGCATGCGGTACCAAGCTTGTCGAGAAGTACTAGAGGATCATAATCAGCCATACCACATTTGTAGAGG
TTTTACTTGCTTTAAAAAACCTCCCACACCTCCCCCTGAACCTGAAACATAAAATGAATGCAATTGTTGT
TGTTAACTTGTTTATTGCAGCTTATAATGGTTACAAATAAAGCAATAGCATCACAAATTTCACAAATAAA
GCATTTTTTTCACTGCATTCTAGTTGTGGTTTGTCCAAACTCATCAATGTATCTTATCATGTCTGGATCT
GATCACTGCTTGAGCCTAGGAGATCCGAACCAGATAAGTGAAATCTAGTTCCAAACTATTTTGTCATTTT
TAATTTTCGTATTAGCTTACGACGCTACACCCAGTTCCCATCTATTTTGTCACTCTTCCCTAAATAATCC
TTAAAAACTCCATTTCCACCCCTCCCAGTTCCCAACTATTTTGTCCGCCCACAGCGGGGCATTTTTCTTC
CTGTTATGTTTTTAATCAAACATCCTGCCAACTCCATGTGACAAACCGTCATCTTCGGCTACTTTTTCTC
TGTCACAGAATGAAAATTTTTCTGTCATCTCTTCGTTATTAATGTTTGTAATTGACTGAATATCAACGCT
TATTTGCAGCCTGAATGGCGAATGG
